Addgene plasmid #146984: pAc5.1B-lambdaN-HA-DmUPF1_1-896-siRNAres-V5His6_N
Purpose: Insect Expression of DmUPF1_1-896-siRNAres
Depositing lab: Elisa Izaurralde. Depositing organization: Max Planck Institute for Developmental Biology.
Backbone
  Vector backbone: Unknown
  Vector type: Insect Expression
Growth in bacteria
  Bacterial resistance: Ampicillin, 100 μg/mL
  Growth temperature: 37°C
  Growth strain: DH5alpha
  Copy number: Low Copy
Gene/Insert
  Gene/Insert name: DmUPF1_1-896-siRNAres
  Species: D. melanogaster (fly)
  Entrez Gene: Upf1 (a.k.a. Dmel_CG1559, CG1559, Dm-Upf1, DmUpf1, Dmel\CG1559, UPF1, Upf1p, smg-2, upf1)
  Cloning method: Unknown
Terms and licenses: Academic/Nonprofit Terms; Industry Terms: Not Available to Industry
Depositor comments: sequence given by FlyBase no.: CG1559 Plasmids from this collection were made available to the research community and donated after the lab closed. Please note that the sequence provided by the depositing laboratory may be theoretical/predicted or based on Sanger sequencing results. There may be discrepancies between sequencing results obtained by Addgene and the depositor sequence. If an Addgene verified sequence is not available, please contact before placing your order to request that our lab fully sequence the plasmid.
How to cite: pAc5.1B-lambdaN-HA-DmUPF1_1-896-siRNAres-V5His6_N was a gift from Elisa Izaurralde (Addgene plasmid # 146984 ; http://n2t.net/addgene:146984 ; RRID:Addgene_146984)
