[The description below was written by a language model from this plasmid's Addgene catalogue record and pLannotate feature annotations shown in this document.]
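Description:
pAc5.1B-lambdaN-HA-DmUPF1_1-896-siRNAres-V5His6_N is an insect-cell expression plasmid encoding a truncated Drosophila melanogaster UPF1, the RNA-dependent helicase and ATPase at the centre of nonsense-mediated mRNA decay. The catalogue lists the backbone as unknown, although the name points to a pAc5.1B-type vector, and the annotated features fit that design. A Drosophila actin 5C (Ac5) promoter, which gives strong constitutive expression in fly cells, drives the open reading frame, and an SV40 polyadenylation signal lies downstream. In bacteria the plasmid is maintained through a ColE1/pUC-type origin and selected with ampicillin via the β-lactamase gene and its own promoter. The catalogue describes it as low copy even though the origin is annotated as a high-copy type. Short annotated fragments of a tetracycline resistance gene and SV40 large T antigen appear to be non-functional backbone remnants.

The coding region begins with a fragment of the bacteriophage lambda N protein, followed by an HA epitope and then the UPF1 fragment, which the name gives as residues 1–896. The lambda N peptide binds boxB RNA hairpins, so fusions of this kind are generally used in tethering assays that recruit a protein artificially to a boxB-containing reporter mRNA to measure its effect on stability or translation. The record itself states the purpose only as insect expression. The "siRNAres" label suggests changes that make the transcript resistant to RNAi directed against endogenous Upf1, which would allow complementation after knockdown, but the specific changes are not documented. A V5 tag is annotated downstream of the insert, and the name also implies a His6 tag. Whether these are translated in frame with UPF1 cannot be determined from the table. The depositor's sequence may be theoretical rather than fully verified.
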