Features (pLannotate 1.2.2; 11 found; start..end, strand, type, name):
     56..2568    +  promoter       Ac5 promoter: Drosophila melanogaster actin 5C promoter
   2588..2653    +  CDS            N (fragment): REGN_LAMBD - Experimental evidence at protein level: Swiss-Prot protein existence level 1. Plays a role as a transcriptional antitermination factor that allows the virus to initiate its lytic phase. Activates expression of the delayed viral early genes by modifying host RNA polymerase (RNAP) into a form that is resistant to termination signals. This antitermination function requires the host NusA protein which serves to stabilize the interaction between antitermination protein N and host RNA polymerase. From Escherichia phage lambda (Bacteriophage lambda).
   2678..2704    +  CDS            3xHA (fragment): three tandem HA epitope tags
   2732..5422    +  CDS            Upf1 (fragment): RENT1_DROME - Experimental evidence at protein level: Swiss-Prot protein existence level 1. RNA-dependent helicase and ATPase required for nonsense- mediated decay (NMD) of mRNAs containing premature stop codons. Is recruited to mRNAs upon translation termination and undergoes a cycle of phosphorylation and dephosphorylation; its phosphorylation appears to be a key step in NMD. The formation of an Upf1-Upf2-Upf3 surveillance complex is believed to activate NMD (By similarity). From Drosophila melanogaster (Fruit fly).
   5450..5491    +  CDS            V5 tag: epitope tag from simian virus 5
   5591..5725    -  polyA_signal   SV40 poly(A) signal: SV40 polyadenylation signal
   5748..5832    -  CDS            large T antigen (fragment): large T antigen from SV40 (simian virus 40)
   5833..6303    +  CDS            TcR (fragment): tetracycline efflux protein; tet; confers resistance to tetracycline
   6347..6935    -  rep_origin     ori: high-copy-number ColE1/pMB1/pBR322/pUC origin of replication
   7106..7966    -  CDS            AmpR: β-lactamase; bla; confers resistance to ampicillin, carbenicillin, and related antibiotics
   7967..8071    -  promoter       AmpR promoter: bla
>Addgene plasmid #146984 | pAc5.1B-lambdaN-HA-DmUPF1_1-896-siRNAres-V5His6_N | depositor full sequence | sequence record 289431 | Full Sequence
CTTCAAGGAATTAATTCTATATTCTAAAAACACAAATGATACTTCTAAAAAAAATCATGAATGGCATCAA
CTCTGAATCAAATCTTTGCAGATGCACCTACTTCTCATTTCCACTGTCACATCATTTTTCCAGATCTCGC
TGCCTGTTATGTGGCCCACAAACCAAGACACGTTTTATGGCCATTAAAGCTGGCTGATCGTCGCCAAACA
CCAAATACATATCAATATGTACATTCGAGAAAGAAGCGATCAAAGAAGCGTCTTCGGGCGAGTAGGAGAA
TGCGGAGGAGAAGGAGAACGAGCTGATCTAGTATCTCTCCACAATCCAATGCCAACTGACCAACTGGCCA
TATTCGGAGCAATTTGAAGCCAATTTCCATCGCCTGGCGATCGCTCCATTCTTGGCTATATGTTTTTCAC
CGTTCCCGGGGCCATTTTCAAAGACTCGTCGGTAAGATAAGATTGTGTCACTCGCTGTCTCTCTTCATTT
GTCGAAGAATGCTGAGGAATTTCGCGATGACGTCGGCGAGTATTTTGAAGAATGAGAATAATTTGTATTT
ATACGAAAATCAGTTAGTGGAATTTTCTACAAAAACATGTTATCTATAGATAATTTTGTTGCAAAATATG
TTGACTATGACAAAGATTGTATGTATATACCTTTAATGTATTCTCATTTTCTTATGTATTTATAATGGCA
ATGATGATACTGATGATATTTTAAGATGATGCCAGACCACAGGCTGATTTCTGCGTCTTTTGCCGAACGC
AGTGCATGTGCGGTTGTTGTTTTTTGGAATAGTTTCAATTTTCGGACTGTCCGCTTTGATTTCAGTTTCT
TGGCTTATTCAAAAAGCAAAGTAAAGCCAAAAAAGCGAGATGGCAATACCAAATGCGGCAAAACGGTAGT
GGAAGGAAAGGGGTGCGGGGCAGCGGAAGGAAGGGTGGGGCGGGGCGTGGCGGGGTCTGTGGCTGGGCGC
GACGTCACCGACGTTGGAGCCACTCCTTTGACCATGTGTGCGTGTGTGTATTATTCGTGTCTCGCCACTC
GCCGGTTGTTTTTTTCTTTTTATCTCGCTCTCTCTAGCGCCATCTCGTACGCATGCTCAACGCACCGCAT
GTTGCCGTGTCCTTTATGCGTCATTTTGGCTCGAAATAGGCAATTATTTAAACAAAGATTAGTCAACGAA
AACGCTAAAATAAATAAGTCTACAATATGGTTACTTATTGCCATGTGTGTGCAGCCAACGATAGCAACAA
AAGCAACAACACAGTGGCTTTCCCTCTTTCACTTTTTGTTTGCAAGCGCGTGCGAGCAAGACGGCACGAC
CGGCAAACGCAATTACGCTGACAAAGAGCAGACGAAGTTTTGGCCGAAAAACATCAAGGCGCCTGATACG
AATGCATTTGCAATAACAATTGCGATATTTAATATTGTTTATGAAGCTGTTTGACTTCAAAACACACAAA
AAAAAAAATAAAACAAATTATTTGAAAGAGAATTAGGAATCGGACAGCTTATCGTTACGGGCTAACAGCA
CACCGAGACGAAATAGCTTACCTGACGTCACAGCCTCTGGAAGAACTGCCGCCAAGCAGAGAGAGAGAGA
AAAAGAGGGAGAGCAGCTTAGACCGCATGTGCTTGTGTGTGAGGCGTCTCTCTCTTCGTCTCCTGTTTGC
GCAAACGCATAGACTGCACTGAGAAAATCGATTACCTATTTTTTATGAATGAATATTTGCACTATTACTA
TTCAAAACTATTAAGATAGCAATCACATTCAATAGCCAAATACTATACCACCTGAGCGATGCAACGAAAT
GATCAATTTGAGCAAAAATGCTGCATATTTAGGACGGCATCATTATAGAAATGCTTCTTGCTGTGTACTT
TTCTCTCGTCTGGCAGCTGTTTCGCCGTTATTGTTAAAACCGGCTTAAGTTAGGTGTGTTTTCTACGACT
AGTGATGCCCCTACTAGAAGATGTGTGTTGCACAAATGTCCCTGAATAACCAATTTGAAGTGCAGATAGC
AGTAAACGTAAGCTAATATGAATATTATTTAACTGTAATGTTTTAATATCGCTGGACATTACTAATAAAC
CCACTATAAACACATGTACATATGTATGTTTTGGCATACAATGAGTAGTTGGGGAAAAAATGTGTAAAAG
CACCGTGACCATCACAGCATAAAGATAACCAGCTGAAGTATCGAATATGAGTAACCCCCAAATTGAATCA
CATGCCGCAACTGATAGGACCCATGGAAGTACACTCTTCATGGCGATATACAAGACACACACAAGCACGA
ACACCCAGTTGCGGAGGAAATTCTCCGTAAATGAAAACCCAATCGGCGAACAATTCATACCCATATATGG
TAAAAGTTTTGAACGCGACTTGAGAGCGGAGAGCATTGCGGCTGATAAGGTTTTAGCGCTAAGCGGGCTT
TATAAAACGGGCTGCGGGACCAGTTTTCATATCACTACCGTTTGAGTTCTTGTGCTGTGTGGATACTCCT
CCCGACACAAAGCCGCTCCATCAGCCAGCAGTCGTCTAATCCAGAGACCCCGGATCGGGGTACCAACATG
GACGCACAAACACGACGACGTGAGCGTCGCGCTGAGAAACAAGCTCAATGGAAAGCTGCAAACGGTGGAT
CTCCTCCACATATGGCTTACCCATACGATGTTCCAGATTACGCTCCTCCAAGCTTGAATTCTGCAGATAT
CATGAGCGTGGACACGTACGCGCCCAGCTCGGCGCTCTCGTTCCTGGACATGGACGACAACGAGCTGCTT
CCGGGAGCGGATACTCAACCCACGCAGTACGATTACCGCGACTTTACCATGCCCTCCACCTCGCAGAGCC
AGACCCAGAACGATCAGCTGGAGATTGCCCAACGCTGCTCTGCCGGAGACTCGCATCCACGACTGGCCAG
CATCACCAACGATCTGGCCGATCTGCAGTTCGAAGAGGAGGACGACGAGCCTGGCAGCTCGTATGTGAAG
GAGCTGCCGCCGCATGCGTGCAAGTATTGCGGCATCCATGATCCAGCCACGGTGGTCATGTGCAACAACT
GCCGCAAATGGTTTTGCAACGGTCGTGGAAGCACTTCCGGTTCGCACATCATCAACCATCTGGTGAGGGC
CAAGCATCGCGAGGTGACGCTCCACGGGGAAGGTCCCCTGGGCGAGACAATCCTGGAGTGCTACTCCTGT
GGTGTGCGCAACGTCTTTGTGCTGGGCTTCATTCCGGCCAAGGCCGATTCTGTGGTCGTGCTGCTCTGCC
GTCAGCCGTGTGCCGCCCAAAACTCCCTTAAAGACATGAACTGGGACCAGGAACAGTGGAAGCCTCTAAT
TGCAGACCGCTGCTTTTTGGCCTGGCTGGTAAAGCAACCCAGCGAACAGGGACAGCTGCGAGCTCGCCAA
ATCTCAGCCGCTCAGATCAACAAGCTGGAGGAGCTATGGAAGGAGAATATTGAGGCCACGTTTCAGGATC
TGGAGAAGCCAGGCATTGACTCGGAGCCAGCACATGTGCTACTCCGCTACGAGGATGGCTATCAGTACGA
GAAGACCTTTGGGCCGCTGGTCCGCCTTGAGGCCGAATACGACCAAAAACTGAAGGAGTCTGCCACGCAG
GAGAACATCGAAGTACGCTGGGACGTCGGCCTCAACAAAAAGACCATTGCCTACTTTACGCTGGCGAAGA
CCGATTCGGACATGAAGCTCATGCATGGCGACGAGCTGCGCCTGCATTATGTGGGCGAGCTGTACAATCC
GTGGAGCGAGATCGGCCACGTTATCAAGGTGCCGGACAATTTCGGCGATGACGTCGGCCTGGAGCTGAAA
TCCTCAACGAATGCCCCGGTTAAGTGCACCAGTAACTTTACGGTGGACTTCATCTGGAAGTGCACGTCAT
TTGATCGCATGACACGTGCTCTGTGCAAATTCGCCATCGATCGCAATTCAGTGTCGAACTTCATCTACTC
GCGCCTGTTGGGCCACGGTCGTGCGGATTCCAACGACGAGGTGCTGTTCCGCGGCCCACAACCCAAGCTC
TTCAGTGCCCCGCATCTGCCGGATTTGAATCGCAGCCAGGTGTATGCCGTGAAACACGCGCTTCAGCGTC
CGCTCTCGCTAATCCAAGGGCCGCCTGGCACGGGCAAAACCGTGACCTCGGCGACCATCGTTTACCAGCT
GGTCAAGCTCCATGGTGGCACAGTGCTGGTGTGCGCTCCCAGCAACACGGCCGTGGATCAGCTAACTGAG
AAGATCCACCGAACAAACCTTAAAGTGGTGCGTGTTTGCGCCAAGAGCCGTGAGGCCATCGATAGCCCGG
TAAGCTTCCTGGCGCTGCACAACCAAATCCGTAACATGGAGACCAACTCGGAGCTAAAGAAGCTGCAGCA
GCTGAAAGACGAGACCGGCGAGCTGAGCTCAGCAGACGAAAAGCGATACCGCAACCTGAAACGTGCCGCC
GAGAACCAACTGCTGGAGGCTGCCGACGTTATCTGCTGCACATGCGTAGGCGCCGGCGATGGTCGTCTAT
CGCGAGTCAAGTTCACCTCGATCCTGATCGATGAGTCTATGCAGTCGACGGAGCCGGAGTGCATGGTGCC
AGTGGTGCTGGGCGCTAAGCAGCTGATCCTCGTGGGCGATCACTGCCAGCTGGGACCGGTTGTTATGTGC
AAGAAAGCAGCTCGTGCCGGCCTCTCGCAAAGTTTGTTCGAGCGCCTGGTGGTTCTGGGCATCCGTCCGT
TCCGGCTGGAGGTGCAATATCGCATGCACCCCGAGCTGTCCCAGTTCCCGTCCAACTTCTTCTACGAGGG
ATCGCTGCAAAACGGCGTCTGCGCGGAGGATCGTCGCCTTAAGCTTGATTTCCCCTGGCCACAGCCGGAG
AGACCGATGTTCTTTCTGGTAACACAGGGACAGGAGGAGATTGCCGGCTCCGGCACCTCTTTCCTCAACC
GCACAGAGGCGGCCAACGTGGAAAAGATTACGACGCGATTCCTTAAGGCAGGCATCAAGCCGGAACAAAT
TGGAATCATCACGCCTTACGAAGGTCAGCGCGCTTACCTGGTGCAGTACATGCAATACCAGGGCAGCCTG
CACTCTCGTCTATACCAGGAGATCGAGATCGCCAGTGTGGACGCGTTCCAGGGACGTGAGAAGGACATCA
TTATCATGTCTTGCGTGCGATCTAACGAACGTCAAGGCATCGGCTTTTTGAACGACCCACGTCGCCTTAA
TGTTGCCCTTACACGGGCCAAGTTCGGGATCATCATTGTGGGCAATCCCAAAGTGCTCGCCAAGCAGCAG
CTGTGGAACCATCTGCTCAACTTCTACAAGGACCGTAAGGTGCTCGTCGAGGGATCTCTGAATAACCTTA
AGGAGTCGCTAATCCACTTCCAGAAGCCCCGCTCGAGTCTAGAGGGCCCGCGGTTCGAAGGTAAGCCTAT
CCCTAACCCTCTCCTCGGTCTCGATTCTACGCGTACCGGTCATCATCACCATCACCATTGAGTTTAAACC
CGCTGATCAGCCTCGACTGTGCCTTCTAAGGCCTGAGCTCGCTGATCAGCCTCGATCGAGGATCCAGACA
TGATAAGATACATTGATGAGTTTGGACAAACCACAACTAGAATGCAGTGAAAAAAATGCTTTATTTGTGA
AATTTGTGATGCTATTGCTTTATTTGTAACCATTATAAGCTGCAATAAACAAGTTAACAACAACAATTGC
ATTCATTTTATGTTTCAGGTTCAGGGGGAGGTGTGGGAGGTTTTTTAAAGCAAGTAAAACCTCTACAAAT
GTGGTATGGCTGATTATGATCAGTCGACCGATGCCCTTGAGAGCCTTCAACCCAGTCAGCTCCTTCCGGT
GGGCGCGGGGCATGACTATCGTCGCCGCACTTATGACTGTCTTCTTTATCATGCAACTCGTAGGACAGGT
GCCGGCAGCGCTCTGGGTCATTTTCGGCGAGGACCGCTTTCGCTGGAGCGCGACGATGATCGGCCTGTCG
CTTGCGGTATTCGGAATCTTGCACGCCCTCGCTCAAGCCTTCGTCACTGGTCCCGCCACCAAACGTTTCG
GCGAGAAGCAGGCCATTATCGCCGGCATGGCGGCCGACGCGCTGGGCTACGTCTTGCTGGCGTTCGCGAC
GCGAGGCTGGATGGCCTTCCCCATTATGATTCTTCTCGCTTCCGGCGGCATCGGGATGCCCGCGTTGCAG
GCCATGCTGTCCAGGCAGGTAGATGACGACCATCAGGGACAGCTTCAAGGATCGCTCGCGGCTCTTACCA
GCCAGCAAAAGGCCAGGAACCGTAAAAAGGCCGCGTTGCTGGCGTTTTTCCATAGGCTCCGCCCCCCTGA
CGAGCATCACAAAAATCGACGCTCAAGTCAGAGGTGGCGAAACCCGACAGGACTATAAAGATACCAGGCG
TTTCCCCCTGGAAGCTCCCTCGTGCGCTCTCCTGTTCCGACCCTGCCGCTTACCGGATACCTGTCCGCCT
TTCTCCCTTCGGGAAGCGTGGCGCTTTCTCAATGCTCACGCTGTAGGTATCTCAGTTCGGTGTAGGTCGT
TCGCTCCAAGCTGGGCTGTGTGCACGAACCCCCCGTTCAGCCCGACCGCTGCGCCTTATCCGGTAACTAT
CGTCTTGAGTCCAACCCGGTAAGACACGACTTATCGCCACTGGCAGCAGCCACTGGTAACAGGATTAGCA
GAGCGAGGTATGTAGGCGGTGCTACAGAGTTCTTGAAGTGGTGGCCTAACTACGGCTACACTAGAAGGAC
AGTATTTGGTATCTGCGCTCTGCTGAAGCCAGTTACCTTCGGAAAAAGAGTTGGTAGCTCTTGATCCGGC
AAACAAACCACCGCTGGTAGCGGTGGTTTTTTTGTTTGCAAGCAGCAGATTACGCGCAGAAAAAAAGGAT
CTCAAGAAGATCCTTTGATCTTTTCTACGGGGTCTGACGCTCAGTGGAACGAAAACTCACGTTAAGGGAT
TTTGGTCATGAGATTATCAAAAAGGATCTTCACCTAGATCCTTTTAAATTAAAAATGAAGTTTTAAATCA
ATCTAAAGTATATATGAGTAAACTTGGTCTGACAGTTACCAATGCTTAATCAGTGAGGCACCTATCTCAG
CGATCTGTCTATTTCGTTCATCCATAGTTGCCTGACTCCCCGTCGTGTAGATAACTACGATACGGGAGGG
CTTACCATCTGGCCCCAGTGCTGCAATGATACCGCGAGACCCACGCTCACCGGCTCCAGATTTATCAGCA
ATAAACCAGCCAGCCGGAAGGGCCGAGCGCAGAAGTGGTCCTGCAACTTTATCCGCCTCCATCCAGTCTA
TTAATTGTTGCCGGGAAGCTAGAGTAAGTAGTTCGCCAGTTAATAGTTTGCGCAACGTTGTTGCCATTGC
TGCAGGCATCGTGGTGTCACGCTCGTCGTTTGGTATGGCTTCATTCAGCTCCGGTTCCCAACGATCAAGG
CGAGTTACATGATCCCCCATGTTGTGCAAAAAAGCGGTTAGCTCCTTCGGTCCTCCGATCGTTGTCAGAA
GTAAGTTGGCCGCAGTGTTATCACTCATGGTTATGGCAGCACTGCATAATTCTCTTACTGTCATGCCATC
CGTAAGATGCTTTTCTGTGACTGGTGAGTACTCAACCAAGTCATTCTGAGAATAGTGTATGCGGCGACCG
AGTTGCTCTTGCCCGGCGTCAACACGGGATAATACCGCGCCACATAGCAGAACTTTAAAAGTGCTCATCA
TTGGAAAACGTTCTTCGGGGCGAAAACTCTCAAGGATCTTACCGCTGTTGAGATCCAGTTCGATGTAACC
CACTCGTGCACCCAACTGATCTTCAGCATCTTTTACTTTCACCAGCGTTTCTGGGTGAGCAAAAACAGGA
AGGCAAAATGCCGCAAAAAAGGGAATAAGGGCGACACGGAAATGTTGAATACTCATACTCTTCCTTTTTC
AATATTATTGAAGCATTTATCAGGGTTATTGTCTCATGAGCGGATACATATTTGAATGTATTTAGAAAAA
TAAACAAATAGGGGTTCCGCGCACATTTCCCCGAAAAGTGCCACCTGACGTCTAAGAAACCATTATTATC
ATGACATTAACCTATAAAAATAGGCGTATCACGAGGCCCTTTCGT
